Addgene plasmid #44323: pUC-UAS1B15-Leum
Depositing lab: Hal Alper. Depositing organization: University of Texas at Austin. Publication: Tuning gene expression in Yarrowia lipolytica by a hybrid promoter approach. Blazeck J, Liu L, Redden H, Alper H. Appl Environ Microbiol. 2011 Nov;77(22):7905-14. doi: 10.1128/AEM.05763-11. Epub 2011 Sep 16. PubMed 21926196.
Backbone
  Vector backbone: pUC19
  Backbone size w/o insert (bp): 2623
  Total vector size (bp): 4454
  Modifications to backbone: None
  Vector type: Bacterial Expression, Synthetic Biology
Growth in bacteria
  Bacterial resistance: Ampicillin, 100 μg/mL
  Growth temperature: 37°C
  Growth strain: DH10B
  Copy number: High Copy
Gene/Insert
  Gene/Insert name: UAS1B15-Leum promoter
  Species: Yarrowia lipolytica
  Insert size (bp): 1831
  Mutation: N/A
  Promoter: UAS1B15-Leum
  Cloning method: Restriction Enzyme; 5′ cloning site BstBI (not destroyed); 3′ cloning site AscI (not destroyed)
  Sequencing primers: 5′ m13_forward20_primer; 3′ m13_reverse_primer
Terms and licenses: Academic/Nonprofit Terms; Industry Terms: Not Available to Industry
How to cite: pUC-UAS1B15-Leum was a gift from Hal Alper (Addgene plasmid # 44323 ; http://n2t.net/addgene:44323 ; RRID:Addgene_44323)
