[The description below was written by a language model from this plasmid's Addgene catalogue record and the feature table of its GenBank file.]
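Description:
pUC-UAS1B15-Leum is a 4,454 bp high-copy E. coli cloning plasmid built on an unmodified pUC19 backbone. It stores a synthetic hybrid promoter for the oleaginous yeast Yarrowia lipolytica. Propagation relies on the ColE1/pMB1-type pUC origin, and selection is by ampicillin through the bla (beta-lactamase) gene and its own promoter. The remaining annotated features are standard pUC19 elements: the lac promoter, lac operator and CAP binding site, plus the M13 forward and reverse primer sites that flank the cloning region and are the recommended sequencing primers. No yeast origin, centromere or yeast selectable marker is annotated, so the plasmid appears to be a bacterial carrier for the part rather than a Yarrowia expression vector.

The payload is the 1,831 bp UAS1B15-Leum promoter, inserted between BstBI and AscI sites, both of which remain intact so the element can be excised and moved elsewhere. The feature table does not annotate the insert, which falls in the unlabelled stretch between the M13 primer sites. Its internal structure is therefore not documented in the record. The name and the associated publication on hybrid promoter engineering suggest tandem copies of the UAS1B upstream activating sequence, presumably fifteen, fused to a minimal core promoter from the leucine biosynthesis gene. No reporter or coding sequence is recorded downstream of the promoter. The construct appears to be one member of a graded series of synthetic-biology parts for tuning gene expression strength in Y. lipolytica, with the promoter subcloned upstream of a gene of interest in a suitable yeast vector.
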