LOCUS       Exported 4454 bp ds-DNA circular SYN 13-MAY-2021
DEFINITION  synthetic circular DNA
ACCESSION   .
VERSION     .
KEYWORDS    pUC-UAS1B15-Leum
SOURCE      synthetic DNA construct
  ORGANISM  synthetic DNA construct
REFERENCE   1 (bases 1 to 4454)
  AUTHORS   Blazeck J, Liu L, Redden H, Alper H
  TITLE     Tuning gene expression in Yarrowia lipolytica by a hybrid promoter
            approach.
  JOURNAL   Appl Environ Microbiol. 2011 Nov;77(22):7905-14. doi:
            10.1128/AEM.05763-11. Epub 2011 Sep 16.
  PUBMED    21926196
REFERENCE   2 (bases 1 to 4454)
  AUTHORS   .
  TITLE     Direct Submission
  JOURNAL   Exported May 13, 2021 from SnapGene Server 1.1.58
            http://www.snapgene.com
FEATURES             Location/Qualifiers
     source          1..4454
                     /organism="synthetic DNA construct"
                     /mol_type="other DNA"
     primer_bind     complement(29..51)
                     /label=pGEX 3'
                     /note="pGEX vectors, reverse primer"
     primer_bind     151..170
                     /label=pRS-marker
                     /note="pRS vectors, use to sequence yeast selectable
                     marker"
     primer_bind     364..386
                     /label=M13/pUC Forward
                     /note="In lacZ gene"
     primer_bind     378..395
                     /label=M13 Forward
                     /note="In lacZ gene. Also called M13-F20 or M13 (-21)
                     Forward"
     primer_bind     379..395
                     /label=M13 fwd
                     /note="common sequencing primer, one of multiple similar
                     variants"
     primer_bind     complement(2233..2249)
                     /label=M13 rev
                     /note="common sequencing primer, one of multiple similar
                     variants"
     primer_bind     complement(2233..2249)
                     /label=M13 Reverse
                     /note="In lacZ gene. Also called M13-rev"
     primer_bind     complement(2246..2268)
                     /label=M13/pUC Reverse
                     /note="In lacZ gene"
     protein_bind    2257..2273
                     /label=lac operator
                     /bound_moiety="lac repressor encoded by lacI"
                     /note="The lac repressor binds to the lac operator to
                     inhibit transcription in E. coli. This inhibition can be
                     relieved by adding lactose or
                     isopropyl-beta-D-thiogalactopyranoside (IPTG)."
     promoter        complement(2281..2311)
                     /label=lac promoter
                     /note="promoter for the E. coli lac operon"
     protein_bind    2326..2347
                     /label=CAP binding site
                     /bound_moiety="E. coli catabolite activator protein"
                     /note="CAP binding activates transcription in the presence
                     of cAMP."
     primer_bind     complement(2464..2481)
                     /label=L4440
                     /note="L4440 vector, forward primer"
     rep_origin      complement(2635..3223)
                     /direction=LEFT
                     /label=ori
                     /note="high-copy-number ColE1/pMB1/pBR322/pUC origin of
                     replication"
     primer_bind     complement(2715..2734)
                     /label=pBR322ori-F
                     /note="pBR322 origin, forward primer"
     CDS             complement(3394..4254)
                     /codon_start=1
                     /gene="bla"
                     /product="beta-lactamase"
                     /label=AmpR
                     /note="confers resistance to ampicillin, carbenicillin, and
                     related antibiotics"
                     /translation="MSIQHFRVALIPFFAAFCLPVFAHPETLVKVKDAEDQLGARVGYI
                     ELDLNSGKILESFRPEERFPMMSTFKVLLCGAVLSRIDAGQEQLGRRIHYSQNDLVEYS
                     PVTEKHLTDGMTVRELCSAAITMSDNTAANLLLTTIGGPKELTAFLHNMGDHVTRLDRW
                     EPELNEAIPNDERDTTMPVAMATTLRKLLTGELLTLASRQQLIDWMEADKVAGPLLRSA
                     LPAGWFIADKSGAGERGSRGIIAALGPDGKPSRIVVIYTTGSQATMDERNRQIAEIGAS
                     LIKHW"
     primer_bind     4017..4036
                     /label=Amp-R
                     /note="Ampicillin resistance gene, reverse primer"
     promoter        complement(4255..4359)
                     /gene="bla"
                     /label=AmpR promoter
     primer_bind     4427..4445
                     /label=pBRforEco
                     /note="pBR322 vectors, upsteam of EcoRI site, forward
                     primer"
ORIGIN
        1 tcgcgcgttt cggtgatgac ggtgaaaacc tctgacacat gcagctcccg gagacggtca
       61 cagcttgtct gtaagcggat gccgggagca gacaagcccg tcagggcgcg tcagcgggtg
      121 ttggcgggtg tcggggctgg cttaactatg cggcatcaga gcagattgta ctgagagtgc
      181 accatatgcg gtgtgaaata ccgcacagat gcgtaaggag aaaataccgc atcaggcgcc
      241 attcgccatt caggctgcgc aactgttggg aagggcgatc ggtgcgggcc tcttcgctat
      301 tacgccagct ggcgaaaggg ggatgtgctg caaggcgatt aagttgggta acgccagggt
      361 tttcccagtc acgacgttgt aaaacgacgg ccagtttcga actgcagttg aattcctgag
      421 gtgtctcaca agtgccgtgc agtcccgccc ccacttgctt ctctttgtgt gtagtgtacg
      481 tacattatcg agaccgttgt tcccgcccac ctcgatccgg tctagactga ggtgtctcac
      541 aagtgccgtg cagtcccgcc cccacttgct tctctttgtg tgtagtgtac gtacattatc
      601 gagaccgttg ttcccgccca cctcgatccg gggatccctg aggtgtctca caagtgccgt
      661 gcagtcccgc ccccacttgc ttctctttgt gtgtagtgta cgtacattat cgagaccgtt
      721 gttcccgccc acctcgatcc gggtcgacct gaggtgtctc acaagtgccg tgcagtcccg
      781 cccccacttg cttctctttg tgtgtagtgt acgtacatta tcgagaccgt tgttcccgcc
      841 cacctcgatc cgggagctcc tgaggtgtct cacaagtgcc gtgcagtccc gcccccactt
      901 gcttctcttt gtgtgtagtg tacgtacatt atcgagaccg ttgttcccgc ccacctcgat
      961 ccggtctaga ctgaggtgtc tcacaagtgc cgtgcagtcc cgcccccact tgcttctctt
     1021 tgtgtgtagt gtacgtacat tatcgagacc gttgttcccg cccacctcga tccggggatc
     1081 cctgaggtgt ctcacaagtg ccgtgcagtc ccgcccccac ttgcttctct ttgtgtgtag
     1141 tgtacgtaca ttatcgagac cgttgttccc gcccacctcg atccgggtcg acctgaggtg
     1201 tctcacaagt gccgtgcagt cccgccccca cttgcttctc tttgtgtgta gtgtacgtac
     1261 attatcgaga ccgttgttcc cgcccacctc gatccgggca tgcggtaccc gaattcctga
     1321 ggtgtctcac aagtgccgtg cagtcccgcc cccacttgct tctctttgtg tgtagtgtac
     1381 gtacattatc gagaccgttg ttcccgccca cctcgatccg gtctagactg aggtgtctca
     1441 caagtgccgt gcagtcccgc ccccacttgc ttctctttgt gtgtagtgta cgtacattat
     1501 cgagaccgtt gttcccgccc acctcgatcc ggggatccct gaggtgtctc acaagtgccg
     1561 tgcagtcccg cccccacttg cttctctttg tgtgtagtgt acgtacatta tcgagaccgt
     1621 tgttcccgcc cacctcgatc cgggtcgacc tgaggtgtct cacaagtgcc gtgcagtccc
     1681 gcccccactt gcttctcttt gtgtgtagtg tacgtacatt atcgagaccg ttgttcccgc
     1741 ccacctcgat ccgggagctc ctgaggtgtc tcacaagtgc cgtgcagtcc cgcccccact
     1801 tgcttctctt tgtgtgtagt gtacgtacat tatcgagacc gttgttcccg cccacctcga
     1861 tccggggatc cctgaggtgt ctcacaagtg ccgtgcagtc ccgcccccac ttgcttctct
     1921 ttgtgtgtag tgtacgtaca ttatcgagac cgttgttccc gcccacctcg atccgggtcg
     1981 acctgaggtg tctcacaagt gccgtgcagt cccgccccca cttgcttctc tttgtgtgta
     2041 gtgtacgtac attatcgaga ccgttgttcc cgcccacctc gatccgggca tgcactgatc
     2101 acgggcaaaa gtgcgtatat atacaagagc gtttgccagc cacagatttt cactccacac
     2161 accacatcac acatacaacc acacacatcc acaatggaac ccgaaactaa aagcttcagg
     2221 cgcgccatca tggtcatagc tgtttcctgt gtgaaattgt tatccgctca caattccaca
     2281 caacatacga gccggaagca taaagtgtaa agcctggggt gcctaatgag tgagctaact
     2341 cacattaatt gcgttgcgct cactgcccgc tttccagtcg ggaaacctgt cgtgccagct
     2401 gcattaatga atcggccaac gcgcggggag aggcggtttg cgtattgggc gctcttccgc
     2461 ttcctcgctc actgactcgc tgcgctcggt cgttcggctg cggcgagcgg tatcagctca
     2521 ctcaaaggcg gtaatacggt tatccacaga atcaggggat aacgcaggaa agaacatgtg
     2581 agcaaaaggc cagcaaaagg ccaggaaccg taaaaaggcc gcgttgctgg cgtttttcca
     2641 taggctccgc ccccctgacg agcatcacaa aaatcgacgc tcaagtcaga ggtggcgaaa
     2701 cccgacagga ctataaagat accaggcgtt tccccctgga agctccctcg tgcgctctcc
     2761 tgttccgacc ctgccgctta ccggatacct gtccgccttt ctcccttcgg gaagcgtggc
     2821 gctttctcat agctcacgct gtaggtatct cagttcggtg taggtcgttc gctccaagct
     2881 gggctgtgtg cacgaacccc ccgttcagcc cgaccgctgc gccttatccg gtaactatcg
     2941 tcttgagtcc aacccggtaa gacacgactt atcgccactg gcagcagcca ctggtaacag
     3001 gattagcaga gcgaggtatg taggcggtgc tacagagttc ttgaagtggt ggcctaacta
     3061 cggctacact agaaggacag tatttggtat ctgcgctctg ctgaagccag ttaccttcgg
     3121 aaaaagagtt ggtagctctt gatccggcaa acaaaccacc gctggtagcg gtggtttttt
     3181 tgtttgcaag cagcagatta cgcgcagaaa aaaaggatct caagaagatc ctttgatctt
     3241 ttctacgggg tctgacgctc agtggaacga aaactcacgt taagggattt tggtcatgag
     3301 attatcaaaa aggatcttca cctagatcct tttaaattaa aaatgaagtt ttaaatcaat
     3361 ctaaagtata tatgagtaaa cttggtctga cagttaccaa tgcttaatca gtgaggcacc
     3421 tatctcagcg atctgtctat ttcgttcatc catagttgcc tgactccccg tcgtgtagat
     3481 aactacgata cgggagggct taccatctgg ccccagtgct gcaatgatac cgcgagaccc
     3541 acgctcaccg gctccagatt tatcagcaat aaaccagcca gccggaaggg ccgagcgcag
     3601 aagtggtcct gcaactttat ccgcctccat ccagtctatt aattgttgcc gggaagctag
     3661 agtaagtagt tcgccagtta atagtttgcg caacgttgtt gccattgcta caggcatcgt
     3721 ggtgtcacgc tcgtcgtttg gtatggcttc attcagctcc ggttcccaac gatcaaggcg
     3781 agttacatga tcccccatgt tgtgcaaaaa agcggttagc tccttcggtc ctccgatcgt
     3841 tgtcagaagt aagttggccg cagtgttatc actcatggtt atggcagcac tgcataattc
     3901 tcttactgtc atgccatccg taagatgctt ttctgtgact ggtgagtact caaccaagtc
     3961 attctgagaa tagtgtatgc ggcgaccgag ttgctcttgc ccggcgtcaa tacgggataa
     4021 taccgcgcca catagcagaa ctttaaaagt gctcatcatt ggaaaacgtt cttcggggcg
     4081 aaaactctca aggatcttac cgctgttgag atccagttcg atgtaaccca ctcgtgcacc
     4141 caactgatct tcagcatctt ttactttcac cagcgtttct gggtgagcaa aaacaggaag
     4201 gcaaaatgcc gcaaaaaagg gaataagggc gacacggaaa tgttgaatac tcatactctt
     4261 cctttttcaa tattattgaa gcatttatca gggttattgt ctcatgagcg gatacatatt
     4321 tgaatgtatt tagaaaaata aacaaatagg ggttccgcgc acatttcccc gaaaagtgcc
     4381 acctgacgtc taagaaacca ttattatcat gacattaacc tataaaaata ggcgtatcac
     4441 gaggcccttt cgtc
//
