>Addgene plasmid #44323 | pUC-UAS1B15-Leum | addgene partial sequence | sequence record 62667 | M13_pUC_rev
AGCTTTTAGTTTCGGGTTCCATTGTGGATGTGTGTGGTTGTATGTGTGATGTGGTGTGTGGAGTGAAAAT
CTGTGGCTGGCAAACGCTCTTGTATATATACGCACTTTTGCCCGTGATCAGTGCATGCCCGGATCGAGGT
GGGCGGGAACAACGGTCTCGATAATGTACGTACACTACACACAAAGAGAAGCAAGTGGGGGCGGGACTGC
ACGGCACTTGTGAGACACCTCAGGTCGACCCGGATCGAGGTGGGCGGGAACAACGGTCTCGATAATGTAC
GTACACTACACACAAAGAGAAGCAAGTGGGGGCGGGACTGCACGGCACTTGTGAGACACCTCAGGGATCC
CCGGATCGAGGTGGGCGGGAACAACGGTCTCGATAATGTACGTACACTACACACAAAGAGAAGCAAGTGG
GGGCGGGACTGCACGGCACTTGTGAGACACCTCAGGAGCTCCCGGATCGAGGTGGGCGGGAACAACGGTC
TCGATAATGTACGTACACTACACACAAAGAGAAGCAAGTGGGGGCGGGACTGCACGGCACTTGTGAGACA
CCTCAGGTCGACCCGGATCGAGGTGGGCGGGAACAACGGTCTCGATAATGTACGTACACTACACACAAAG
AGAAGCAAGTGGGGGCGGGACTGCACGGCACTTGTGAGACACCTCAGGGATCCCCGGATCGAGGTGGGCG
